>Addgene plasmid #234832 | pDY1513 AAVS1 sgRNA | addgene full sequence | sequence record 466439 | Addgene NGS Result
CTCCATCCAGTCTATTAATTGTTGCCGGGAAGCTAGAGTAAGTAGTTCGCCAGTTAATAGTTTGCGCAAC
GTTGTTGCCATTGCTACAGGCATCGTGGTGTCACGCTCGTCGTTTGGTATGGCTTCATTCAGCTCCGGTT
CCCAACGATCAAGGCGAGTTACATGATCCCCCATGTTGTGCAAAAAAGCGGTTAGCTCCTTCGGTCCTCC
GATCGTTGTCAGAAGTAAGTTGGCCGCAGTGTTATCACTCATGGTTATGGCAGCACTGCATAATTCTCTT
ACTGTCATGCCATCCGTAAGATGCTTTTCTGTGACTGGTGAGTACTCAACCAAGTCATTCTGAGAATAGT
GTATGCGGCGACCGAGTTGCTCTTGCCCGGCGTCAATACGGGATAATACCGCGCCACATAGCAGAACTTT
AAAAGTGCTCATCATTGGAAAACGTTCTTCGGGGCGAAAACTCTCAAGGATCTTACCGCTGTTGAGATCC
AGTTCGATGTAACCCACTCGTGCACCCAACTGATCTTCAGCATCTTTTACTTTCACCAGCGTTTCTGGGT
GAGCAAAAACAGGAAGGCAAAATGCCGCAAAAAAGGGAATAAGGGCGACACGGAAATGTTGAATACTCAT
ACTCTTCCTTTTTCAATATTATTGAAGCATTTATCAGGGTTATTGTCTCATGAGCGGATACATATTTGAA
TGTATTTAGAAAAATAAACAAATAGGGGTTCCGCGCACATTTCCCCGAAAAGTGCCACCTGACGTCGCTA
GCTGTACAAAAAAGCAGGCTTTAAAGGAACCAATTCAGTCGACTGGATCCGGTACCAAGGTCGGGCAGGA
AGAGGGCCTATTTCCCATGATTCCTTCATATTTGCATATACGATACAAGGCTGTTAGAGAGATAATTAGA
ATTAATTTGACTGTAAACACAAAGATATTAGTACAAAATACGTGACGTAGAAAGTAATAATTTCTTGGGT
AGTTTGCAGTTTTAAAATTATGTTTTAAAATGGACTATCATATGCTTACCGTAACTTGAAAGTATTTCGA
TTTCTTGGCTTTATATATCTTGTGGAAAGGACGAAACACCGAAGGAGGAGGCCTAAGGATGTTTTAGAGC
TAGAAATAGCAAGTTAAAATAAGGCTAGTCCGTTATCAACTTGAAAAAGTGGCACCGAGTCGGTGCTTTT
TTTAAGCTTGGGCCGCTCGAGGTACCTCTCTACATATGACATGTGAGCAAAAGGCCAGCAAAAGGCCAGG
AACCGTAAAAAGGCCGCGTTGCTGGCGTTTTTCCATAGGCTCCGCCCCCCTGACGAGCATCACAAAAATC
GACGCTCAAGTCAGAGGTGGCGAAACCCGACAGGACTATAAAGATACCAGGCGTTTCCCCCTGGAAGCTC
CCTCGTGCGCTCTCCTGTTCCGACCCTGCCGCTTACCGGATACCTGTCCGCCTTTCTCCCTTCGGGAAGC
GTGGCGCTTTCTCATAGCTCACGCTGTAGGTATCTCAGTTCGGTGTAGGTCGTTCGCTCCAAGCTGGGCT
GTGTGCACGAACCCCCCGTTCAGCCCGACCGCTGCGCCTTATCCGGTAACTATCGTCTTGAGTCCAACCC
GGTAAGACACGACTTATCGCCACTGGCAGCAGCCACTGGTAACAGGATTAGCAGAGCGAGGTATGTAGGC
GGTGCTACAGAGTTCTTGAAGTGGTGGCCTAACTACGGCTACACTAGAAGAACAGTATTTGGTATCTGCG
CTCTGCTGAAGCCAGTTACCTTCGGAAAAAGAGTTGGTAGCTCTTGATCCGGCAAACAAACCACCGCTGG
TAGCGGTGGTTTTTTTGTTTGCAAGCAGCAGATTACGCGCAGAAAAAAAGGATCTCAAGAAGATCCTTTG
ATCTTTTCTACGGGGTCTGACGCTCAGTGGAACGAAAACTCACGTTAAGGGATTTTGGTCATGAGATTAT
CAAAAAGGATCTTCACCTAGATCCTTTTAAATTAAAAATGAAGTTTTAAATCAATCTAAAGTATATATGA
GTAAACTTGGTCTGACAGTTACCAATGCTTAATCAGTGAGGCACCTATCTCAGCGATCTGTCTATTTCGT
TCATCCATAGTTGCCTGACTCCCCGTCGTGTAGATAACTACGATACGGGAGGGCTTACCATCTGGCCCCA
GTGCTGCAATGATACCGCGAGATCCACGCTCACCGGCTCCAGATTTATCAGCAATAAACCAGCCAGCCGG
AAGGGCCGAGCGCAGAAGTGGTCCTGCAACTTTATCCGC
Features (pLannotate 1.2.2; 6 found; start..end, strand, type, name):
    631..735     -  promoter       AmpR promoter: bla
    773..790     +  protein_bind   attB1 (fragment): mutant version of attB; recombination site for the Gateway® BP reaction BP Clonase™
    842..1082    +  promoter       U6 promoter: RNA polymerase III promoter for human U6 snRNA
   1111..1186    +  misc_RNA       gRNA scaffold: guide RNA scaffold for the Streptococcus pyogenes CRISPR/Cas9 system
   1290..1878    -  rep_origin     ori: high-copy-number ColE1/pMB1/pBR322/pUC origin of replication
   2049..630     -  CDS            AmpR (across the origin): β-lactamase; bla; confers resistance to ampicillin, carbenicillin, and related antibiotics
