[The description below was written by a language model from this plasmid's Addgene catalogue record and pLannotate feature annotations shown in this document.]
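Description:
pDY1513 AAVS1 sgRNA is a compact (about 2.3 kb) CRISPR guide RNA expression plasmid built on the pU6-pegRNA-GG-acceptor backbone, a Golden Gate acceptor vector originally designed for cloning prime-editing guide RNAs. It is propagated in E. coli through a high-copy ColE1/pUC-type origin of replication and selected with ampicillin via the β-lactamase gene (AmpR) and its native bla promoter. The plasmid carries no mammalian selection marker, reporter or Cas protein, so it functions purely as a guide-delivery component to be co-transfected with other constructs.

The payload is a single RNA polymerase III transcription unit. The human U6 promoter drives a 20-nucleotide spacer, described in the record as targeting AAVS1, which sits in the short gap between the promoter and the annotated Streptococcus pyogenes Cas9 gRNA scaffold. This arrangement yields a standard single guide RNA rather than an extended pegRNA. A short attB1 fragment annotated upstream of the U6 promoter appears to be a backbone remnant with no evident role in the cassette. AAVS1 is generally known as a human genomic "safe harbor" locus commonly used as a site for transgene integration, although the record does not state the target species explicitly.

The associated publication concerns reprogramming site-specific retrotransposons to act at new DNA sites. This suggests that the guide is used to direct an SpCas9-based effector, supplied separately, to the AAVS1 locus in such retargeting or insertion experiments. The record does not specify the exact partner protein or the experimental design.
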