Addgene plasmid #234832: pDY1513 AAVS1 sgRNA
Depositing lab: Omar Abudayyeh & Jonathan Gootenberg. Publication: Reprogramming site-specific retrotransposon activity to new DNA sites. Fell CW, Villiger L, Lim J, Hiraizumi M, Tagliaferri D, Yarnall MTN, Lee A, Jiang K, Kayabolen A, Krajeski RN, Schmitt-Ulms C, Ramani H, Yousef SM, Roberts N, Vakulskas CA, Nishimasu H, Abudayyeh OO, Gootenberg JS. Nature. 2025 Apr 9. doi: 10.1038/s41586-025-08877-4. PubMed 40205048.
Backbone
  Vector backbone: pU6-pegRNA-GG-acceptor (Addgene #132777)
  Vector type: CRISPR
Growth in bacteria
  Bacterial resistance: Ampicillin, 100 μg/mL
  Growth temperature: 37°C
  Growth strain: NEB Stable
  Copy number: Unknown
Gene/Insert
  Gene/Insert name: AAVS1 sgRNA
  gRNA/shRNA sequence: gaaggaggaggcctaaggat
Terms and licenses: Academic/Nonprofit Terms; Industry Terms: Not Available to Industry
How to cite: pDY1513 AAVS1 sgRNA was a gift from Omar Abudayyeh & Jonathan Gootenberg (Addgene plasmid # 234832 ; http://n2t.net/addgene:234832 ; RRID:Addgene_234832)
